>Addgene plasmid #199780 | pET-Duet1-His-TEV-mCherry-p62 | addgene full sequence | sequence record 430393 | Addgene NGS Result
GGGGAATTGTGAGCGGATAACAATTCCCCTCTAGAAATAATTTTGTTTAACTTTAAGAAGGAGATATACC
ATGGGCAGCAGCCATCACCATCATCACCACAGCCAGGATCCGAATTCGGAAAACCTGTATTTTCAGGGAG
TGAGCAAGGGCGAGGAGGATAACATGGCCATCATCAAGGAGTTCATGCGCTTCAAGGTGCACATGGAGGG
CTCCGTGAACGGCCACGAGTTCGAGATCGAGGGCGAGGGCGAGGGCCGCCCCTACGAGGGCACCCAGACC
GCCAAGCTGAAGGTGACCAAGGGTGGCCCCCTGCCCTTCGCCTGGGACATCCTGTCCCCTCAGTTCATGT
ACGGCTCCAAGGCCTACGTGAAGCACCCCGCCGACATCCCCGACTACTTGAAGCTGTCCTTCCCCGAGGG
CTTCAAGTGGGAGCGCGTGATGAACTTCGAGGACGGCGGCGTGGTGACCGTGACCCAGGACTCCTCCCTG
CAGGACGGCGAGTTCATCTACAAGGTGAAGCTGCGCGGCACCAACTTCCCCTCCGACGGCCCCGTAATGC
AGAAGAAGACCATGGGCTGGGAGGCCTCCTCCGAGCGGATGTACCCCGAGGACGGCGCCCTGAAGGGCGA
GATCAAGCAGAGGCTGAAGCTGAAGGACGGCGGCCACTACGACGCTGAGGTCAAGACCACCTACAAGGCC
AAGAAGCCCGTGCAGCTGCCCGGCGCCTACAACGTCAACATCAAGTTGGACATCACCTCCCACAACGAGG
ACTACACCATCGTGGAACAGTACGAACGCGCCGAGGGCCGCCACTCCACCGGCGGCATGGACGAGCTGTA
CAAGTCCGGACTCAGATCTCGAGCTCAAATGGCGTCGCTCACCGTGAAGGCCTACCTTCTGGGCAAGGAG
GACGCGGCGCGCGAGATTCGCCGCTTCAGCTTCTGCTGCAGCCCCGAGCCTGAGGCGGAAGCCGAGGCTG
CGGCGGGTCCGGGACCCTGCGAGCGGCTGCTGAGCCGGGTGGCCGCCCTGTTCCCCGCGCTGCGGCCTGG
CGGCTTCCAGGCGCACTACCGCGATGAGGACGGGGACTTGGTTGCCTTTTCCAGTGACGAGGAATTGACA
ATGGCCATGTCCTACGTGAAGGATGACATCTTCCGAATCTACATTAAAGAGAAAAAAGAGTGCCGGCGGG
ACCACCGCCCACCGTGTGCTCAGGAGGCGCCCCGCAACATGGTGCACCCCAATGTGATCTGCGATGGCTG
CAATGGGCCTGTGGTAGGAACCCGCTACAAGTGCAGCGTCTGCCCAGACTACGACTTGTGTAGCGTCTGC
GAGGGAAAGGGCTTGCACCGGGGGCACACCAAGCTCGCATTCCCCAGCCCCTTCGGGCACCTGTCTGAGG
GCTTCTCGCACAGCCGCTGGCTCCGGAAGGTGAAACACGGACACTTCGGGTGGCCAGGATGGGAAATGGG
TCCACCAGGAAACTGGAGCCCACGTCCTCCTCGTGCAGGGGAGGCCCGCCCTGGCCCCACGGCAGAATCA
GCTTCTGGTCCATCGGAGGATCCGAGTGTGAATTTCCTGAAGAACGTTGGGGAGAGTGTGGCAGCTGCCC
TTAGCCCTCTGGGCATTGAAGTTGATATCGATGTGGAGCACGGAGGGAAAAGAAGCCGCCTGACCCCCGT
CTCTCCAGAGAGTTCCAGCACAGAGGAGAAGAGCAGCTCACAGCCAAGCAGCTGCTGCTCTGACCCCAGC
AAGCCGGGTGGGAATGTTGAGGGCGCCACGCAGTCTCTGGCGGAGCAGATGAGGAAGATCGCCTTGGAGT
CCGAGGGGCGCCCTGAGGAACAGATGGAGTCGGATAACTGTTCAGGAGGAGATGATGACTGGACCCATCT
GTCTTCAAAAGAAGTGGACCCGTCTACAGGTGAACTCCAGTCCCTACAGATGCCAGAATCCGAAGGGCCA
AGCTCTCTGGACCCCTCCCAGGAGGGACCCACAGGGCTGAAGGAAGCTGCCTTGTACCCACATCTCCCGC
CAGAGGCTGACCCGCGGCTGATTGAGTCCCTCTCCCAGATGCTGTCCATGGGCTTCTCTGATGAAGGCGG
CTGGCTCACCAGGCTCCTGCAGACCAAGAACTATGACATCGGAGCGGCTCTGGACACCATCCAGTATTCA
AAGCATCCCCCGCCGTTGTGAGCGGCCGCATAATGCTTAAGTCGAACAGAAAGTAATCGTATTGTACACG
GCCGCATAATCGAAATTAATACGACTCACTATAGGGGAATTGTGAGCGGATAACAATTCCCCATCTTAGT
ATATTAGTTAAGTATAAGAAGGAGATATACATATGGCAGATCTCAATTGGATATCGGCCGGCCACGCGAT
CGCTGACGTCGGTACCCTCGAGTCTGGTAAAGAAACCGCTGCTGCGAAATTTGAACGCCAGCACATGGAC
TCGTCTACTAGCGCAGCTTAATTAACCTAGGCTGCTGCCACCGCTGAGCAATAACTAGCATAACCCCTTG
GGGCCTCTAAACGGGTCTTGAGGGGTTTTTTGCTGAAAGGAGGAACTATATCCGGATTGGCGAATGGG
[124 nt withheld, positions 2589-2712]
C
[91 nt withheld, positions 2714-2804]
A
[49 nt withheld, positions 2806-2854]
CCTTTGACGTTGGAGTCCACGTTCTTT
[37 nt withheld, positions 2882-2918]
ACCCTATCTCGGTCTATTCTTTTGATTTATAAGGGATTTTGCCGATTTCGGCCTATTGGTTAAAAAATGA
GCTGATTTAACAAAAATTTAACGCGAATTTTAACAAAATATTAACGTTTACAATTTCTGGCGGCACGATG
GCATGAGATTATCAAAAAGGATCTTCACCTAGATCCTTTTAAATTAAAAATGAAGTTTTAAATCAATCTA
AAGTATATATGAGTAAACTTGGTCTGACAGTTACCAATGCTTAATCAGTGAGGCACCTATCTCAGCGATC
TGTCTATTTCGTTCATCCATAGTTGCCTGACTCCCCGTCGTGTAGATAACTACGATACGGGAGGGCTTAC
CATCTGGCCCCAGTGCTGCAATGATACCGCGAGACCCACGCTCACCGGCTCCAGATTTATCAGCAATAAA
CCAGCCAGCCGGAAGGGCCGAGCGCAGAAGTGGTCCTGCAACTTTATCCGCCTCCATCCAGTCTATTAAT
TGTTGCCGGGAAGCTAGAGTAAGTAGTTCGCCAGTTAATAGTTTGCGCAACGTTGTTGCCATTGCTACAG
GCATCGTGGTGTCACGCTCGTCGTTTGGTATGGCTTCATTCAGCTCCGGTTCCCAACGATCAAGGCGAGT
TACATGATCCCCCATGTTGTGCAAAAAAGCGGTTAGCTCCTTCGGTCCTCCGATCGTTGTCAGAAGTAAG
TTGGCCGCAGTGTTATCACTCATGGTTATGGCAGCACTGCATAATTCTCTTACTGTCATGCCATCCGTAA
GATGCTTTTCTGTGACTGGTGAGTACTCAACCAAGTCATTCTGAGAATAGTGTATGCGGCGACCGAGTTG
CTCTTGCCCGGCGTCAATACGGGATAATACCGCGCCACATAGCAGAACTTTAAAAGTGCTCATCATTGGA
AAACGTTCTTCGGGGCGAAAACTCTCAAGGATCTTACCGCTGTTGAGATCCAGTTCGATGTAACCCACTC
GTGCACCCAACTGATCTTCAGCATCTTTTACTTTCACCAGCGTTTCTGGGTGAGCAAAAACAGGAAGGCA
AAATGCCGCAAAAAAGGGAATAAGGGCGACACGGAAATGTTGAATACTCATACTCTTCCTTTTTCAATCA
TGATTGAAGCATTTATCAGGGTTATTGTCTCATGAGCGGATACATATTTGAATGTATTTAGAAAAATAAA
CAAATAGGTCATGACCAAAATCCCTTAACGTGAGTTTTCGTTCCACTGAGCGTCAGACCCCGTAGAAAAG
ATCAAAGGATCTTCTTGAGATCCTTTTTTTCTGCGCGTAATCTGCTGCTTGCAAACAAAAAAACCACCGC
TACCAGCGGTGGTTTGTTTGCCGGATCAAGAGCTACCAACTCTTTTTCCGAAGGTAACTGGCTTCAGCAG
AGCGCAGATACCAAATACTGTCCTTCTAGTGTAGCCGTAGTTAGGCCACCACTTCAAGAACTCTGTAGCA
CCGCCTACATACCTCGCTCTGCTAATCCTGTTACCAGTGGCTGCTGCCAGTGGCGATAAGTCGTGTCTTA
CCGGGTTGGACTCAAGACGATAGTTACCGGATAAGGCGCAGCGGTCGGGCTGAACGGGGGGTTCGTGCAC
ACAGCCCAGCTTGGAGCGAACGACCTACACCGAACTGAGATACCTACAGCGTGAGCTATGAGAAAGCGCC
ACGCTTCCCGAAGGGAGAAAGGCGGACAGGTATCCGGTAAGCGGCAGGGTCGGAACAGGAGAGCGCACGA
GGGAGCTTCCAGGGGGAAACGCCTGGTATCTTTATAGTCCTGTCGGGTTTCGCCACCTCTGACTTGAGCG
TCGATTTTTGTGATGCTCGTCAGGGGGGCGGAGCCTATGGAAAAACGCCAGCAACGCGGCCTTTTTACGG
TTCCTGGCCTTTTGCTGGCCTTTTGCTCACATGTTCTTTCCTGCGTTATCCCCTGATTCTGTGGATAACC
GTATTACCGCCTTTGAGTGAGCTGATACCGCTCGCCGCAGCCGAACGACCGAGCGCAGCGAGTCAGTGAG
CGAGGAAGCGGAAGAGCGCCTGATGCGGTATTTTCTCCTTACGCATCTGTGCGGTATTTCACACCGCAAT
GGTGCACTCTCAGTACAATCTGCTCTGATGCCGCATAGTTAAGCCAGTATACACTCCGCTATCGCTACGT
GACTGGGTCATGGCTGCGCCCCGACACCCGCCAACACCCGCTGACGCGCCCTGACGGGCTTGTCTGCTCC
CGGCATCCGCTTACAGACAAGCTGTGACCGTCTCCGGGAGCTGCATGTGTCAGAGGTTTTCACCGTCATC
ACCGAAACGCGCGAGGCAGCTGCGGTAAAGCTCATCAGCGTGGTCGTGAAGCGATTCACAGATGTCTGCC
TGTTCATCCGCGTCCAGCTCGTTGAGTTTCTCCAGAAGCGTTAATGTCTGGCTTCTGATAAAGCGGGCCA
TGTTAAGGGCGGTTTTTTCCTGTTTGGTCACTGATGCCTCCGTGTAAGGGGGATTTCTGTTCATGGGGGT
AATGATACCGATGAAACGAGAGAGGATGCTCACGATACGGGTTACTGATGATGAACATGCCCGGTTACTG
GAACGTTGTGAGGGTAAACAACTGGCGGTATGGATGCGGCGGGACCAGAGAAAAATCACTCAGGGTCAAT
GCCAGCGCTTCGTTAATACAGATGTAGGTGTTCCACAGGGTAGCCAGCAGCATCCTGCGATGCAGATCCG
GAACATAATGGTGCAGGGCGCTGACTTCCGCGTTTCCAGACTTTACGAAACACGGAAACCGAAGACCATT
CATGTTGTTGCTCAGGTCGCAGACGTTTTGCAGCAGCAGTCGCTTCACGTTCGCTCGCGTATCGGTGATT
CATTCTGCTAACCAGTAAGGCAACCCCGCCAGCCTAGCCGGGTCCTCAACGACAGGAGCACGATCATGCT
AGTCATGCCCCGCGCCCACCGGAAGGAGCTGACTGGGTTGAAGGCTCTCAAGGGCATCGGTCGAGATCCC
GGTGCCTAATGAGTGAGCTAACTTACATTAATTGCGTTGCGCTCACTGCCCGCTTTCCAGTCGGGAAACC
TGTCGTGCCAGCTGCATTAATGAATCGGCCAACGCGCGGGGAGAGGCGGTTTGCGTATTGGGCGCCAGGG
TGGTTTTTCTTTTCACCAGTGAGACGGGCAACAGCTGATTGCCCTTCACCGCCTGGCCCTGAGAGAGTTG
CAGCAAGCGGTCCACGCTGGTTTGCCCCAGCAGGCGAAAATCCTGTTTGATGGTGGTTAACGGCGGGATA
TAACATGAGCTGTCTTCGGTATCGTCGTATCCCACTACCGAGATGTCCGCACCAACGCGCAGCCCGGACT
CGGTAATGGCGCGCATTGCGCCCAGCGCCATCTGATCGTTGGCAACCAGCATCGCAGTGGGAACGATGCC
CTCATTCAGCATTTGCATGGTTTGTTGAAAACCGGACATGGCACTCCAGTCGCCTTCCCGTTCCGCTATC
GGCTGAATTTGATTGCGAGTGAGATATTTATGCCAGCCAGCCAGACGCAGACGCGCCGAGACAGAACTTA
ATGGGCCCGCTAACAGCGCGATTTGCTGGTGACCCAATGCGACCAGATGCTCCACGCCCAGTCGCGTACC
GTCTTCATGGGAGAAAATAATACTGTTGATGGGTGTCTGGTCAGAGACATCAAGAAATAACGCCGGAACA
TTAGTGCAGGCAGCTTCCACAGCAATGGCATCCTGGTCATCCAGCGGATAGTTAATGATCAGCCCACTGA
CGCGTTGCGCGAGAAGATTGTGCACCGCCGCTTTACAGGCTTCGACGCCGCTTCGTTCTACCATCGACAC
CACCACGCTGGCACCCAGTTGATCGGCGCGAGATTTAATCGCCGCGACAATTTGCGACGGCGCGTGCAGG
GCCAGACTGGAGGTGGCAACGCCAATCAGCAACGACTGTTTGCCCGCCAGTTGTTGTGCCACGCGGTTGG
GAATGTAATTCAGCTCCGCCATCGCCGCTTCCACTTTTTCCCGCGTTTTCGCAGAAACGTGGCTGGCCTG
GTTCACCACGCGGGAAACGGTCTGATAAGAGACACCGGCATACTCTGCGACATCGTATAACGTTACTGGT
TTCACATTCACCACCCTGAATTGACTCTCTTCCGGGCGCTATCATGCCATACCGCGAAAGGTTTTGCGCC
ATTCGATGGTGTCCGGGATCTCGACGCTCTCCCTTATGCGACTCCTGCATTAGGAAGCAGCCCAGTAGTA
GGTTGAGGCCGTTGAGCACCGCCGCCGCAAGGAATGGTGCATGCAAGGAGATGGCGCCCAACAGTCCCCC
GGCCACGGGGCCTGCCACCATACCCACGCCGAAACAAGCGCTCATGAGCCCGAAGTGGCGAGCCCGATCT
TCCCCATCGGTGATGTCGGCGATATAGGCGCCAGCAACCGCACCTGTGGCGCCGGTGATGCCGGCCACGA
TGCGTCCGGCGTAGAGGATCGAGATCGATCTCGATCCCGCGAAATTAATACGACTCACTATA
Features (pLannotate 1.2.2; 24 found; start..end, strand, type, name):
      3..27      +  protein_bind   lac operator: The lac repressor binds to the lac operator to inhibit transcription in E. coli. This inhibition can be relieved by adding lactose or isopropyl-β-D-thiogalactopyranoside (IPTG). lac repressor encoded by lacI
     42..64      +  RBS            RBS: efficient ribosome binding site from bacteriophage T7 gene 10 (Olins and Rangwala, 1989)
    119..138     +  CDS            TEV site (fragment): tobacco etch virus (TEV) protease recognition and cleavage site
    140..844     +  CDS            mCherry: mCherry is a basic (constitutively fluorescent) red fluorescent protein published in 2004, derived from Discosoma sp.. It is reported to be a very rapidly-maturing monomer with low acid sensitivity.
    845..868     +  misc_feature   MCS (fragment): multiple cloning site
    869..2188    +  CDS            SQSTM1: SQSTM_HUMAN - Also known as ORCA, OSIL. Experimental evidence at protein level: Swiss-Prot protein existence level 1. Autophagy receptor required for selective macroautophagy (aggrephagy). Functions as a bridge between polyubiquitinated cargo and autophagosomes. Interacts directly with both the cargo to become degraded and an autophagy modifier of the MAP1 LC3 family (PubMed:16286508, PubMed:20168092, PubMed:24128730, PubMed:28404643, PubMed:22622177). Along with WDFY3, involved in the formation and autophagic degradation of cytoplasmic ubiquitin-containing inclusions (p62 bodies, ALIS/aggreso
   2257..2275    +  promoter       T7 promoter: promoter for bacteriophage T7 RNA polymerase
   2276..2300    +  protein_bind   lac operator: The lac repressor binds to the lac operator to inhibit transcription in E. coli. This inhibition can be relieved by adding lactose or isopropyl-β-D-thiogalactopyranoside (IPTG). lac repressor encoded by lacI
   2409..2450    +  CDS            S-Tag (fragment): affinity and epitope tag derived from pancreatic ribonuclease A
   2480..2497    +  CDS            SET1 (fragment): solubility-enhancement tag derived from T7 phage gene 10B
   2505..2552    +  terminator     T7 terminator: transcription terminator for bacteriophage T7 RNA polymerase
   2589..3044    +  rep_origin     f1 ori (sequence partly withheld): f1 bacteriophage origin of replication; arrow indicates direction of (+) strand synthesis
   3159..4019    -  CDS            AmpR: β-lactamase; bla; confers resistance to ampicillin, carbenicillin, and related antibiotics
   4020..4112    -  promoter       AmpR promoter: bla
   4193..4781    +  rep_origin     ori: high-copy-number ColE1/pMB1/pBR322/pUC origin of replication
   4967..5106    -  misc_feature   bom: basis of mobility region from pBR322
   5208..5399    -  CDS            rop: Rop protein, which maintains plasmids at low copy number; rop
   5416..5796    +  CDS            YPB1_ECOLX: Protein predicted: Swiss-Prot protein existence level 4. From Escherichia coli.
   5858..5922    -  CDS            TcR (fragment): tetracycline efflux protein; tet; confers resistance to tetracycline
   5937..5958    -  protein_bind   CAP binding site: CAP binding activates transcription in the presence of cAMP. E. coli catabolite activator protein
   5971..7053    -  CDS            lacI: lac repressor; lacI; The lac repressor binds to the lac operator to inhibit transcription in E. coli. This inhibition can be relieved by adding lactose or isopropyl-β-D-thiogalactopyranoside (IPTG).
   7054..7131    -  promoter       lacI promoter: lacI
   7139..7418    -  CDS            TcR (fragment): tetracycline efflux protein; tet; confers resistance to tetracycline
   7444..2       +  promoter       T7 promoter (across the origin): promoter for bacteriophage T7 RNA polymerase
