[The description below was written by a language model from this plasmid's Addgene catalogue record and pLannotate feature annotations shown in this document.]
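Description:
pET-Duet1-His-TEV-mCherry-p62 is a bacterial expression plasmid of about 7.5 kb, built on the pETDuet-1 backbone for producing a fluorescently labelled human p62 protein in E. coli. It is maintained through a ColE1/pBR322-type origin accompanied by the bom region and the rop gene, which holds copy number down. Selection is by ampicillin through the β-lactamase gene, and an f1 origin is also present. The backbone carries lacI under its own promoter. It also has two T7 promoter/lac operator units characteristic of Duet vectors, so transcription depends on T7 RNA polymerase supplied by the host and is induced with IPTG.

The fusion sits in the first expression unit, downstream of the T7 promoter, lac operator and T7 gene 10 ribosome binding site. According to the catalogue it begins with a 6xHis tag, which is not separately annotated in the feature table. This is followed by a TEV protease cleavage site, mCherry, a short linker of multiple-cloning-site sequence and the p62 coding sequence, inserted between EcoRI and NotI. The His tag allows affinity purification and TEV cleavage removes it, leaving mCherry-p62. The second T7 unit appears empty, retaining only the S-tag remnant and the T7 terminator.

The catalogue links the insert to NUP62 (nucleoporin p62), but the sequence annotation identifies the coding region as SQSTM1, the selective autophagy receptor that bridges ubiquitinated cargo and LC3-family proteins. This agrees with the associated study on p62 oligomerization in selective autophagy, so the gene link in the catalogue looks like a name collision. The stated purpose is the expression of mCherry-labelled p62.
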