Addgene plasmid #199780: pET-Duet1-His-TEV-mCherry-p62
Purpose: Used for the expression of mCherry labelled p62 (SMC Internal No. 391).
Depositing lab: Sascha Martens. Depositing organization: University of Vienna. Publication: Oligomerization of p62 allows for selection of ubiquitinated cargo and isolation membrane during selective autophagy. Wurzer B, Zaffagnini G, Fracchiolla D, Turco E, Abert C, Romanov J, Martens S. Elife. 2015 Sep 28;4:e08941. doi: 10.7554/eLife.08941. PubMed 26413874.
Backbone
  Vector backbone: pET-Duet1
  Backbone size w/o insert (bp): 5386
  Total vector size (bp): 7463
  Vector type: Bacterial Expression
Growth in bacteria
  Bacterial resistance: Ampicillin, 100 μg/mL
  Growth temperature: 37°C
  Growth strain: DH5alpha
  Copy number: Unknown
Gene/Insert
  Gene/Insert name: p62 (alt name: NUP62)
  Species: H. sapiens (human)
  Insert size (bp): 2077
  GenBank ID: CAA41411.1
  Entrez Gene: NUP62 (a.k.a. IBSN, SNDI, p62)
  Tag / fusion protein: 6x His, TEV, mCherry (N terminal on insert)
  Cloning method: Restriction Enzyme; 5′ cloning site EcoRI (unknown if destroyed); 3′ cloning site Not1 (unknown if destroyed)
  Sequencing primers: 5′ ATGCGTCCGGCGTAGA; 3′ TGCggccGCTCACAACG
Terms and licenses: Academic/Nonprofit Terms; Industry Terms: Not Available to Industry
How to cite: pET-Duet1-His-TEV-mCherry-p62 was a gift from Sascha Martens (Addgene plasmid # 199780 ; http://n2t.net/addgene:199780 ; RRID:Addgene_199780)
